>Addgene plasmid #204014 | pMRMTK-clo39 | addgene full sequence | sequence record 405251 | Addgene NGS Result
CCATGGTGAAAACGGGGGCGAAGAAGTTGTCCATATTGGCCACGTTTAAATCAAAACTGGTGAAACTCAC
CCAGGGATTGGCTGAGACGAAAAACATATTCTCAATAAACCCTTTAGGGAAATAGGCCAGGTTTTCACCG
TAACACGCCACATCTTGCGAATATATGTGTAGAAACTGCCGGAAATCGTCGTGGTATTCACTCCAGAGCG
ATGAAAACGTTTCAGTTTGCTCATGGAAAACGGTGTAACAAGGGTGAACACTATCCCATATCACCAGCTC
ACCGTCTTTCATTGCCATACGGAATTCCGGATGAGCATTCATCAGGCGGGCAAGAATGTGAATAAAGGCC
GGATAAAACTTGTGCTTATTTTTCTTTACGGTCTTTAAAAAGGCCGTAATATCCAGCTGAACGGTCTGGT
TATAGGTACATTGAGCAACTGACTGAAATGCCTCAAAATGTTCTTTACGATGCCATTGGGATATATCAAC
GGTGGTATATCCAGTGATTTTTTTCTCCATTTTAGCTTCCTTAGCTCCTGAAAATCTCGATAACTCAAAA
AATACGCCCGGTAGTGATCTTATTTCATTATGGTGAAAGTTGGAACCTCTTACGTGCCGATCAGTCAATT
CGAGGGGGATCAATTCCGTTTTCCGCTGCATAACCCTGCTTCGGGGTCATTATAGCGATTTTTTCGGTAT
ATCCATCCTTTTTCGCACGATATACAGGATTTTGCCAAAGGGTTCGTGTAGACTTTCCTTGGTGTATCCA
ACGGCGTCAGCCGGGCAGGATAGGTGAAGTAGGCCCACCCGCGAGCGGGTGTTCCTTCTTCACTGTCCCT
TATTCGCACCTGGCGGTGCTCAACGGGAATCCTGCTCTGCGAGGCTGGCCGGCTACCGCCGGCGTAACAG
ATGAGGGCAAGCGGATGGCTGATGAAACCAAGCCAACCAGGAAGGGCAGCCCACCTATCACGGAATTGAT
CCGGCCACGATGCGTCCGGCGTAGAGGATCTGAAGATCAGCAGTTCAACCTGTTGATAGTACGTACTAAG
CTCTCATGTTTCACGTACTAAGCTCTCATGTTTAACGTACTAAGCTCTCATGTTTAACGAACTAAACCCT
CATGGCTAACGTACTAAGCTCTCATGGCTAACGTACTAAGCTCTCATGTTTCACGTACTAAGCTCTCATG
TTTGAACAATAAAATTAATATAAATCAGCAACTTAAATAGCCTCTAAGGTTTTAAGTTTTATAAGAAAAA
AAAGAATATATAAGGCTTTTAAAGCTTTTAAGGTTTAACGGTTGTGGACAACAAGCCAGGGATGTAACGC
ACTGAGAAGCCCTTAGAGCCTCTCAAAGCAATTTTGAGTGACACAGGAACACTTAACGGCTGACATGGGG
GTCTCGATTAATGCGTAAAGGCGAAGAGCTGTTCACTGGTGTCGTCCCTATTCTGGTGGAACTGGATGGT
GATGTCAACGGTCATAAGTTTTCCGTGCGTGGCGAGGGTGAAGGTGACGCAACTAATGGTAAACTGACGC
TGAAGTTCATCTGTACTACTGGTAAACTGCCGGTTCCTTGGCCGACTCTGGTAACGACGCTGACTTATGG
TGTTCAGTGCTTTGCTCGTTATCCGGACCATATGAAGCAGCATGACTTCTTCAAGTCCGCCATGCCGGAA
GGCTATGTGCAGGAACGCACGATTTCCTTTAAGGATGACGGCACGTACAAAAAGCGTGCGGAAGTGAAAT
TTGAAGGCGATACCCTGGTAAACCGCATTGAGCTGAAAGGCATTGACTTTAAAGAGGACGGCAATATCCT
GGGCCATAAGCTGGAATACAATTTTAACAGCCACAATGTTTACATCACCGCCGATAAACAAAAAAATGGC
ATTAAAGCGAATTTTAAAATTCGCCACAACGTGGAGGATGGCAGCGTGCAGCTGGCTGATCACTACCAGC
AAAACACTCCAATCGGTGATGGTCCTGTTCTGCTGCCAGACAATCACTATCTGAGCACGCAAAGCGTTCT
GTCTAAAGATCCGAACGAGAAACGCGATCATATGGTTCTGCTGGAGTTCGTAACCGCAGCGGGCATCACG
CATGGTATGGATGAACTGTACAAATGAGGTACGAGACCTCACACTGGCTCACCTTCGGGTGGGCCTTTCT
GCGTTTATACCTAGGAGTCAAAATTACTCCCCGCCCTGCCACTCATCGCAGTACTGTTGTAATTCATTAA
GCATTCTACCGACATGGAAGCCATCACAAACGGCATGATGAACCTGAATCGCCAGCGGCATCAGCACCTT
GTCGCCTTGCGTATAATATTTGC
Features (pLannotate 1.2.2; 7 found; start..end, strand, type, name):
    521..623     -  promoter       cat promoter: promoter of the E. coli cat gene encoding chloramphenicol acetyltransferase
    783..892     +  oriT           oriT: incP origin of transfer
    925..970     +  CDS            traJ (fragment): oriT-recognizing protein; traJ
   1007..1395    +  rep_origin     R6K γ ori: γ replication origin from E. coli plasmid R6K; requires the R6K initiator protein pi for replication
   1411..2124    +  CDS            superfolder GFP: GFP variant that folds robustly even when fused to poorly folded proteins (Pédelacq et al., 2006)
   2146..2173    +  terminator     T7Te terminator: phage T7 early transcription terminator
   2194..520     -  CDS            CmR (across the origin): chloramphenicol acetyltransferase; cat; confers resistance to chloramphenicol
