[The description below was written by a language model from this plasmid's Addgene catalogue record and pLannotate feature annotations shown in this document.]
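Description:
pMRMTK-clo39 is a small (about 2.3 kb) cloning plasmid from a modular cloning (MoClo) toolkit developed for engineering maize root microbiome bacteria. Although it is catalogued as a plant expression vector, every annotated part is bacterial. The minimal backbone of roughly 1.6 kb has three functional modules. The first is an R6K γ origin of replication. The second is an incP origin of transfer, accompanied by a short traJ fragment. The third is a chloramphenicol acetyltransferase gene driven by its native cat promoter, which provides selection. Because the R6K γ origin depends on the pi initiator protein supplied in trans, the plasmid replicates only in pir-expressing E. coli hosts, and the record lists it as low copy. The oriT allows the plasmid to be mobilised by conjugation when the transfer functions are provided by a donor strain. In recipients lacking pi, an R6K-based plasmid would not be expected to replicate.

The insert is a superfolder GFP coding sequence of about 0.7 kb, a robustly folding GFP variant, followed by the phage T7 early (T7Te) transcription terminator. It lies just downstream of the R6K origin. The record lists no promoter for the insert, and none is annotated upstream of it, so how or whether sfGFP is expressed from this plasmid is not stated. The insert is flanked by BsaI sites that are retained after cloning, consistent with Golden Gate-style assembly using this type IIS enzyme. The stated purpose is simply a cloning plasmid carrying sfGFP with chloramphenicol selection. Whether sfGFP acts as a transferable part or as a replaceable placeholder for screening is not specified.
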