Addgene plasmid #204014: pMRMTK-clo39
Purpose: Cloning plasmid containing the sfGFP insert with a chloramphenicol resistance marker
Depositing lab: Nathan Crook. Depositing organization: North Carolina State University. Publication: Engineering the Maize Root Microbiome: A Rapid MoClo Toolkit and Identification of Potential Bacterial Chassis for Studying Plant-Microbe Interactions. van Schaik J, Li Z, Cheadle J, Crook N. ACS Synth Biol. 2023 Oct 20;12(10):3030-3040. doi: 10.1021/acssynbio.3c00371. Epub 2023 Sep 15. PubMed 37712562.
Backbone
  Vector backbone: R6Kγ origin of replication, oriT & chloramphenicol resistance gene
  Backbone size w/o insert (bp): 1607
  Total vector size (bp): 2332
  Vector type: Plant Expression
Growth in bacteria
  Bacterial resistance: Chloramphenicol, 25 μg/mL
  Growth temperature: 37°C
  Growth strain: Pir1
  Copy number: Low Copy
Gene/Insert
  Gene/Insert name: super folder green fluorescent protein
  Insert size (bp): 725
  Promoter: N/A
  Cloning method: Restriction Enzyme; 5′ cloning site BsaI (not destroyed); 3′ cloning site BsaI (not destroyed)
  Sequencing primers: 5′ gtaacgcactgagaagcccttagag; 3′ CCTGCCACTCATCGCAGTACTG
Terms and licenses: Academic/Nonprofit Terms; Industry Terms: Not Available to Industry
Depositor comments: Please visit https://www.biorxiv.org/content/10.1101/2023.06.05.543168v1 for bioRxiv preprint.
How to cite: pMRMTK-clo39 was a gift from Nathan Crook (Addgene plasmid # 204014 ; http://n2t.net/addgene:204014 ; RRID:Addgene_204014)
